>Addgene plasmid #229433 | sgNF2 | addgene full sequence | sequence record 457747 | Addgene NGS Result
TTAATGTAGTCTTATGCAATACTCTTGTAGTCTTGCAACATGGTAACGATGAGTTAGCAACATGCCTTAC
AAGGAGAGAAAAAGCACCGTGCATGCCGATTGGTGGAAGTAAGGTGGTACGATCGTGCCTTATTAGGAAG
GCAACAGACGGGTCTGACATGGATTGGACGAACCACTGAATTGCCGCATTGCAGAGATATTGTATTTAAG
TGCCTAGCTCGATACATAAACGGGTCTCTCTGGTTAGACCAGATCTGAGCCTGGGAGCTCTCTGGCTAAC
TAGGGAACCCACTGCTTAAGCCTCAATAAAGCTTGCCTTGAGTGCTTCAAGTAGTGTGTGCCCGTCTGTT
GTGTGACTCTGGTAACTAGAGATCCCTCAGACCCTTTTAGTCAGTGTGGAAAATCTCTAGCAGTGGCGCC
CGAACAGGGACTTGAAAGCGAAAGGGAAACCAGAGGAGCTCTCTCGACGCAGGACTCGGCTTGCTGAAGC
GCGCACGGCAAGAGGCGAGGGGCGGCGACTGGTGAGTACGCCAAAAATTTTGACTAGCGGAGGCTAGAAG
GAGAGAGATGGGTGCGAGAGCGTCAGTATTAAGCGGGGGAGAATTAGATCGCGATGGGAAAAAATTCGGT
TAAGGCCAGGGGGAAAGAAAAAATATAAATTAAAACATATAGTATGGGCAAGCAGGGAGCTAGAACGATT
CGCAGTTAATCCTGGCCTGTTAGAAACATCAGAAGGCTGTAGACAAATACTGGGACAGCTACAACCATCC
CTTCAGACAGGATCAGAAGAACTTAGATCATTATATAATACAGTAGCAACCCTCTATTGTGTGCATCAAA
GGATAGAGATAAAAGACACCAAGGAAGCTTTAGACAAGATAGAGGAAGAGCAAAACAAAAGTAAGACCAC
CGCACAGCAAGCGGCCGCTGATCTTCAGACCTGGAGGAGGAGATATGAGGGACAATTGGAGAAGTGAATT
ATATAAATATAAAGTAGTAAAAATTGAACCATTAGGAGTAGCACCCACCAAGGCAAAGAGAAGAGTGGTG
CAGAGAGAAAAAAGAGCAGTGGGAATAGGAGCTTTGTTCCTTGGGTTCTTGGGAGCAGCAGGAAGCACTA
TGGGCGCAGCGTCAATGACGCTGACGGTACAGGCCAGACAATTATTGTCTGGTATAGTGCAGCAGCAGAA
CAATTTGCTGAGGGCTATTGAGGCGCAACAGCATCTGTTGCAACTCACAGTCTGGGGCATCAAGCAGCTC
CAGGCAAGAATCCTGGCTGTGGAAAGATACCTAAAGGATCAACAGCTCCTGGGGATTTGGGGTTGCTCTG
GAAAACTCATTTGCACCACTGCTGTGCCTTGGAATGCTAGTTGGAGTAATAAATCTCTGGAACAGATTTG
GAATCACACGACCTGGATGGAGTGGGACAGAGAAATTAACAATTACACAAGCTTAATACACTCCTTAATT
GAAGAATCGCAAAACCAGCAAGAAAAGAATGAACAAGAATTATTGGAATTAGATAAATGGGCAAGTTTGT
GGAATTGGTTTAACATAACAAATTGGCTGTGGTATATAAAATTATTCATAATGATAGTAGGAGGCTTGGT
AGGTTTAAGAATAGTTTTTGCTGTACTTTCTATAGTGAATAGAGTTAGGCAGGGATATTCACCATTATCG
TTTCAGACCCACCTCCCAACCCCGAGGGGACCCAGAGAGGGCCTATTTCCCATGATTCCTTCATATTTGC
ATATACGATACAAGGCTGTTAGAGAGATAATTAGAATTAATTTGACTGTAAACACAAAGATATTAGTACA
AAATACGTGACGTAGAAAGTAATAATTTCTTGGGTAGTTTGCAGTTTTAAAATTATGTTTTAAAATGGAC
TATCATATGCTTACCGTAACTTGAAAGTATTTCGATTTCTTGGCTTTATATATCTTGTGGAAAGGACGAA
ACACCGCGAGATGGAGTTCAATTGCGGTTTCAGAGCTATGCACAAGAGTGCATAGCAAGTTGAAATAAGG
CTAGTCCGTTATCAACTTTGCTGGAAACAGCAAAGTGGCACCGAGTCGGTGCTTTTTTTGCGTGACCGAG
CTTGTCTGCCCGCGCAGTCCACTAGACAGACGCGCAGAGGTCGGGCGGGCCTAGGGCCAATTTCCCATGG
TTCCCTTCATTTGCATATATGATGTAATAAGGTTATGGAGACTATTAAACTTAGCCCTAATCAAACTATA
TGATGATAATGTGTGTGGTACAAAAGGTCATAACTTATTATATACTTTGAAACTTAAAAAAGGGTTACAG
TTTAGTCACCATAACTGTAAAATTTTTTCTATTCTTAGCTTTATATAGTTCTTGAGAGGCCATGTTTATC
GGCTTGGTACGCAGAGCACCGGTTTAAGAGCTATGCTGGAAACAGCATAGCAAGTTTAAATAAGGCTAGT
CCGTTATCAACTTTGCTGGAAACAGCAAAGTGGCACCGAGTCGGTGCTTTTTTTGAATTCTAGATCTTGA
GACAAATGGCAGTATTCATCCACAATTTTAAAAGAAAAGGGGGGATTGGGGGGTACAGTGCAGGGGAAAG
AATAGTAGACATAATAGCAACAGACATACAAACTAAAGAATTACAAAAACAAATTACAAAAATTCAAAAT
TTTCGGGTTTATTACAGGGACAGCAGAGATCCACTTTGGCGCCGGCTCGAGTGGCTCCGGTGCCCGTCAG
TGGGCAGAGCGCACATCGCCCACAGTCCCCGAGAAGTTGGGGGGAGGGGTCGGCAATTGAACCGGTGCCT
AGAGAAGGTGGCGCGGGGTAAACTGGGAAAGTGATGTCGTGTACTGGCTCCGCCTTTTTCCCGAGGGTGG
GGGAGAACCGTATATAAGTGCAGTAGTCGCCGTGAACGTTCTTTTTCGCAACGGGTTTGCCGCCAGAACA
CAGGTGTCGTGACGCGGGATCCGCCACCATGATTGAACAAGATGGATTGCACGCAGGTTCTCCGGCCGCT
TGGGTGGAGAGGCTATTCGGCTATGACTGGGCACAACAGACAATCGGCTGCTCTGATGCCGCCGTGTTCC
GGCTGTCAGCGCAGGGGCGCCCGGTTCTTTTTGTCAAGACCGACCTGTCCGGTGCCCTGAATGAACTGCA
GGACGAGGCAGCGCGGCTATCGTGGCTGGCCACGACGGGCGTTCCTTGCGCAGCTGTGCTCGACGTTGTC
ACTGAAGCAGGAAGGGACTGGCTGCTATTGGGCGAAGTGCCGGGGCAGGATCTCCTGTCATCTCACCTTG
CTCCTGCCGAGAAAGTATCCATCATGGCTGATGCAATGCGGCGGCTGCATACGCTTGATCCGGCTACCTG
CCCATTCGACCACCAAGCGAAACATCGCATCGAGCGAGCACGTACTCGGATGGAAGCCGGTCTTGTCGAT
CAGGATGATCTGGACGAAGAGCATCAGGGGCTCGCGCCAGCCGAACTGTTCGCCAGGCTCAAGGCGCGCA
TGCCCGACGGCGAGGATCTCGTCGTGACCCATGGCGATGCCTGCTTGCCGAATATCATGGTGGAAAATGG
CCGCTTTTCTGGATTCATCGACTGTGGCCGGCTGGGTGTGGCGGACCGCTATCAGGACATAGCGTTGGCT
ACCCGTGATATTGCTGAAGAGCTTGGCGGCGAATGGGCTGACCGCTTCCTCGTGCTTTACGGTATCGCCG
CTCCCGATTCGCAGCGCATCGCCTTCTATCGCCTTCTTGACGAGTTCTTCTGAGTACAGTAGCGCGTTAA
GTCGACAATCAACCTCTGGATTACAAAATTTGTGAAAGATTGACTGGTATTCTTAACTATGTTGCTCCTT
TTACGCTATGTGGATACGCTGCTTTAATGCCTTTGTATCATGCTATTGCTTCCCGTATGGCTTTCATTTT
CTCCTCCTTGTATAAATCCTGGTTGCTGTCTCTTTATGAGGAGTTGTGGCCCGTTGTCAGGCAACGTGGC
GTGGTGTGCACTGTGTTTGCTGACGCAACCCCCACTGGTTGGGGCATTGCCACCACCTGTCAGCTCCTTT
CCGGGACTTTCGCTTTCCCCCTCCCTATTGCCACGGCGGAACTCATCGCCGCCTGCCTTGCCCGCTGCTG
GACAGGGGCTCGGCTGTTGGGCACTGACAATTCCGTGGTGTTGTCGGGGAAATCATCGTCCTTTCCTTGG
CTGCTCGCCTGTGTTGCCACCTGGATTCTGCGCGGGACGTCCTTCTGCTACGTCCCTTCGGCCCTCAATC
CAGCGGACCTTCCTTCCCGCGGCCTGCTGCCGGCTCTGCGGCCTCTTCCGCGTCTTCGCCTTCGCCCTCA
GACGAGTCGGATCTCCCTTTGGGCCGCCTCCCCGCGTCGACTTTAAGACCAATGACTTACAAGGCAGCTG
TAGATCTTAGCCACTTTTTAAAAGAAAAGGGGGGACTGGAAGGGCTAATTCACTCCCAACGAAGACAAGA
TCTGCTTTTTGCTTGTACTGGGTCTCTCTGGTTAGACCAGATCTGAGCCTGGGAGCTCTCTGGCTAACTA
GGGAACCCACTGCTTAAGCCTCAATAAAGCTTGCCTTGAGTGCTTCAAGTAGTGTGTGCCCGTCTGTTGT
GTGACTCTGGTAACTAGAGATCCCTCAGACCCTTTTAGTCAGTGTGGAAAATCTCTAGCAGTACGTATAG
TAGTTCATGTCATCTTATTATTCAGTATTTATAACTTGCAAAGAAATGAATATCAGAGAGTGAGAGGAAC
TTGTTTATTGCAGCTTATAATGGTTACAAATAAAGCAATAGCATCACAAATTTCACAAATAAAGCATTTT
TTTCACTGCATTCTAGTTGTGGTTTGTCCAAACTCATCAATGTATCTTATCATGTCTGGCTCTAGCTATC
CCGCCCCTAACTCCGCCCATCCCGCCCCTAACTCCGCCCAGTTCCGCCCATTCTCCGCCCCATGGCTGAC
TAATTTTTTTTATTTATGCAGAGGCCGAGGCCGCCTCGGCCTCTGAGCTATTCCAGAAGTAGTGAGGAGG
CTTTTTTGGAGGCCTAGGGACGTACCCAATTCGCCCTATAGTGAGTCGTATTACGCGCGCTCACTGGCCG
TCGTTTTACAACGTCGTGACTGGGAAAACCCTGGCGTTACCCAACTTAATCGCCTTGCAGCACATCCCCC
TTTCGCCAGCTGGCGTAATAGCGAAGAGGCCCGCACCGATCGCCCTTCCCAACAGTTGCGCAGCCTGAAT
GGCGAATGGG
[124 nt withheld, positions 5261-5384]
C
[91 nt withheld, positions 5386-5476]
A
[49 nt withheld, positions 5478-5526]
CCTTTGACGTTGGAGTCCACGTTCTTT
[37 nt withheld, positions 5554-5590]
ACCCTATCTCGGTCTATTCTTTTGATTTATAAGGGATTTTGCCGATTTCGGCCTATTGGTTAAAAAATGA
GCTGATTTAACAAAAATTTAACGCGAATTTTAACAAAATATTAACGCTTACAATTTAGGTGGCACTTTTC
GGGGAAATGTGCGCGGAACCCCTATTTGTTTATTTTTCTAAATACATTCAAATATGTATCCGCTCATGAG
ACAATAACCCTGATAAATGCTTCAATAATATTGAAAAAGGAAGAGTATGAGTATTCAACATTTCCGTGTC
GCCCTTATTCCCTTTTTTGCGGCATTTTGCCTTCCTGTTTTTGCTCACCCAGAAACGCTGGTGAAAGTAA
AAGATGCTGAAGATCAGTTGGGTGCACGAGTGGGTTACATCGAACTGGATCTCAACAGCGGTAAGATCCT
TGAGAGTTTTCGCCCCGAAGAACGTTTTCCAATGATGAGCACTTTTAAAGTTCTGCTATGTGGCGCGGTA
TTATCCCGTATTGACGCCGGGCAAGAGCAACTCGGTCGCCGCATACACTATTCTCAGAATGACTTGGTTG
AGTACTCACCAGTCACAGAAAAGCATCTTACGGATGGCATGACAGTAAGAGAATTATGCAGTGCTGCCAT
AACCATGAGTGATAACACTGCGGCCAACTTACTTCTGACAACGATCGGAGGACCGAAGGAGCTAACCGCT
TTTTTGCACAACATGGGGGATCATGTAACTCGCCTTGATCGTTGGGAACCGGAGCTGAATGAAGCCATAC
CAAACGACGAGCGTGACACCACGATGCCTGTAGCAATGGCAACAACGTTGCGCAAACTATTAACTGGCGA
ACTACTTACTCTAGCTTCCCGGCAACAATTAATAGACTGGATGGAGGCGGATAAAGTTGCAGGACCACTT
CTGCGCTCGGCCCTTCCGGCTGGCTGGTTTATTGCTGATAAATCTGGAGCCGGTGAGCGTGGGTCTCGCG
GTATCATTGCAGCACTGGGGCCAGATGGTAAGCCCTCCCGTATCGTAGTTATCTACACGACGGGGAGTCA
GGCAACTATGGATGAACGAAATAGACAGATCGCTGAGATAGGTGCCTCACTGATTAAGCATTGGTAACTG
TCAGACCAAGTTTACTCATATATACTTTAGATTGATTTAAAACTTCATTTTTAATTTAAAAGGATCTAGG
TGAAGATCCTTTTTGATAATCTCATGACCAAAATCCCTTAACGTGAGTTTTCGTTCCACTGAGCGTCAGA
CCCCGTAGAAAAGATCAAAGGATCTTCTTGAGATCCTTTTTTTCTGCGCGTAATCTGCTGCTTGCAAACA
AAAAAACCACCGCTACCAGCGGTGGTTTGTTTGCCGGATCAAGAGCTACCAACTCTTTTTCCGAAGGTAA
CTGGCTTCAGCAGAGCGCAGATACCAAATACTGTTCTTCTAGTGTAGCCGTAGTTAGGCCACCACTTCAA
GAACTCTGTAGCACCGCCTACATACCTCGCTCTGCTAATCCTGTTACCAGTGGCTGCTGCCAGTGGCGAT
AAGTCGTGTCTTACCGGGTTGGACTCAAGACGATAGTTACCGGATAAGGCGCAGCGGTCGGGCTGAACGG
GGGGTTCGTGCACACAGCCCAGCTTGGAGCGAACGACCTACACCGAACTGAGATACCTACAGCGTGAGCT
ATGAGAAAGCGCCACGCTTCCCGAAGGGAGAAAGGCGGACAGGTATCCGGTAAGCGGCAGGGTCGGAACA
GGAGAGCGCACGAGGGAGCTTCCAGGGGGAAACGCCTGGTATCTTTATAGTCCTGTCGGGTTTCGCCACC
TCTGACTTGAGCGTCGATTTTTGTGATGCTCGTCAGGGGGGCGGAGCCTATGGAAAAACGCCAGCAACGC
GGCCTTTTTACGGTTCCTGGCCTTTTGCTGGCCTTTTGCTCACATGTTCTTTCCTGCGTTATCCCCTGAT
TCTGTGGATAACCGTATTACCGCCTTTGAGTGAGCTGATACCGCTCGCCGCAGCCGAACGACCGAGCGCA
GCGAGTCAGTGAGCGAGGAAGCGGAAGAGCGCCCAATACGCAAACCGCCTCTCCCCGCGCGTTGGCCGAT
TCATTAATGCAGCTGGCACGACAGGTTTCCCGACTGGAAAGCGGGCAGTGAGCGCAACGCAATTAATGTG
AGTTAGCTCACTCATTAGGCACCCCAGGCTTTACACTTTATGCTTCCGGCTCGTATGTTGTGTGGAATTG
TGAGCGGATAACAATTTCACACAGGAAACAGCTATGACCATGATTACGCCAAGCGCGCAATTAACCCTCA
CTAAAGGGAACAAAAGCTGGAGCTGCAAGC
Features (pLannotate 1.2.2; 28 found; start..end, strand, type, name):
      5..231     +  promoter       RSV promoter: Rous sarcoma virus enhancer/promoter
    232..412     +  LTR            5' LTR (truncated): truncated 5' long terminal repeat (LTR) from HIV-1
    459..584     +  misc_feature   HIV-1 Ψ: packaging signal of human immunodeficiency virus type 1
    568..931     +  CDS            HIV-1 gag (fragment): gag protein from human immunodeficiency virus 1; gag
   1077..1310    +  misc_feature   RRE: The Rev response element (RRE) of HIV-1 allows for Rev-dependent mRNA export from the nucleus to the cytoplasm.
   1687..1713    +  CDS            Rev (fragment): human immunodeficiency virus 1 (HIV-1) Rev protein; rev; enhances nuclear export of unspliced and incompletely spliced viral mRNAs
   1717..1957    +  promoter       U6 promoter: RNA polymerase III promoter for human U6 snRNA
   2010..2048    +  misc_RNA       tracrRNA (fragment): trans-activating CRISPR RNA for the Streptococcus pyogenes CRISPR/Cas9 system
   2420..2463    +  misc_RNA       tracrRNA (fragment): trans-activating CRISPR RNA for the Streptococcus pyogenes CRISPR/Cas9 system
   2546..2663    +  misc_feature   cPPT/CTS: central polypurine tract and central termination sequence of HIV-1
   2732..2943    +  promoter       EF-1α core promoter: core promoter for human elongation factor EF-1α
   2969..3760    +  CDS            neo: KKA2_KLEPN - Also known as kan, nptII. Experimental evidence at protein level: Swiss-Prot protein existence level 1. Resistance to kanamycin, neomycin, paromomycin, ribostamycin, butirosin and gentamicin B. From Klebsiella pneumoniae.
   3787..4375    +  misc_feature   WPRE: woodchuck hepatitis virus posttranscriptional regulatory element
   4426..4445    +  misc_feature   cPPT/CTS (fragment): central polypurine tract and central termination sequence of HIV-1
   4447..4680    +  LTR            3' LTR (ΔU3): self-inactivating 3' long terminal repeat (LTR) from HIV-1
   4758..4879    +  polyA_signal   SV40 poly(A) signal: SV40 polyadenylation signal
   4919..5054    +  rep_origin     SV40 ori: SV40 origin of replication
   5075..5093    -  promoter       T7 promoter: promoter for bacteriophage T7 RNA polymerase
   5101..5256    +  CDS            lacZα (fragment): LacZα fragment of β-galactosidase; lacZ fragment
   5261..5689    +  rep_origin     f1 ori (sequence partly withheld): f1 bacteriophage origin of replication; arrow indicates direction of (+) strand synthesis
   5742..5846    +  promoter       AmpR promoter: bla
   5847..6707    +  CDS            AmpR: β-lactamase; bla; confers resistance to ampicillin, carbenicillin, and related antibiotics
   6878..7466    +  rep_origin     ori: high-copy-number ColE1/pMB1/pBR322/pUC origin of replication
   7649..7741    +  CDS            lacI (fragment): lac repressor; lacI; The lac repressor binds to the lac operator to inhibit transcription in E. coli. This inhibition can be relieved by adding lactose or isopropyl-β-D-thiogalactopyranoside (IPTG).
   7754..7775    +  protein_bind   CAP binding site: CAP binding activates transcription in the presence of cAMP. E. coli catabolite activator protein
   7790..7820    +  promoter       lac promoter: promoter for the E. coli lac operon
   7828..7844    +  protein_bind   lac operator: The lac repressor binds to the lac operator to inhibit transcription in E. coli. This inhibition can be relieved by adding lactose or isopropyl-β-D-thiogalactopyranoside (IPTG). lac repressor encoded by lacI
   7889..7907    +  promoter       T3 promoter: promoter for bacteriophage T3 RNA polymerase
