[The description below was written by a language model from this plasmid's Addgene catalogue record and pLannotate feature annotations shown in this document.]
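Description:
sgNF2 is a third-generation, self-inactivating lentiviral CRISPR guide vector built on the LentiVi backbone and designed to knock out human NF2 (merlin). It carries two different NF2-targeting single-guide RNAs. According to the catalogue entry, one is driven by a human U6 promoter and the other by a bovine U6 promoter. The feature table annotates the human U6 promoter and two separate S. pyogenes tracrRNA-derived scaffold fragments, which is consistent with two tandem guide cassettes. The bovine U6 promoter itself was not picked up by the annotation. No Cas9 coding sequence is annotated, so the nuclease must be supplied separately, for example by Cas9-expressing target cells.

The viral portion comprises an RSV promoter fused to a truncated HIV-1 5' LTR, the Ψ packaging signal with a gag fragment, the RRE, a cPPT/CTS, a WPRE and a ΔU3 3' LTR. These elements allow Rev-dependent packaging of the genome and integration without reconstituting an active viral promoter. Downstream of the guide cassettes, an EF-1α core (EFS) promoter drives the neomycin phosphotransferase gene, so transduced mammalian cells can be selected with G418. The catalogue also lists GFP-P2A-BlastR as a selectable marker, but no GFP or blasticidin resistance gene appears in the annotated sequence, which shows only the neo cassette.

In bacteria the plasmid is maintained through a high-copy ColE1/pUC origin and ampicillin resistance. The backbone also contains an f1 origin, an SV40 origin and poly(A) signal, and lac-region remnants. The associated publication concerns MARK2/MARK3 kinase dependencies linked to YAP/TAZ in human cancer.
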