Addgene plasmid #229433: sgNF2
Purpose: knockout of NF2
Depositing lab: Christopher Vakoc. Depositing organization: Cold Spring Harbor Laboratory. Publication: MARK2/MARK3 kinases are catalytic co-dependencies of YAP/TAZ in human cancer. Klingbeil O, Skopelitis D, Tonelli C, Yoshimoto T, Alpsoy A, Panepinto MC, Minicozzi F, Merrill JR, Cafiero AM, Aggarwal D, Russo S, Ha T, Demerdash OE, Wee TL, Spector DL, Lyons SK, Tuveson DA, Cifani P, Vakoc CR. Cancer Discov. 2024 Jul 26. doi: 10.1158/2159-8290.CD-23-1529. PubMed 39058094.
Backbone
  Vector backbone: LentiVi
  Vector type: Mammalian Expression, Lentiviral, CRISPR
  Selectable markers: Neomycin (select with G418) ; GFP-P2A-BlastR
Growth in bacteria
  Bacterial resistance: Ampicillin, 100 μg/mL
  Growth temperature: 37°C
  Growth strain: NEB Stable
  Copy number: High Copy
Gene/Insert
  Gene/Insert name: sgNF2
  gRNA/shRNA sequence: CGAGATGGAGTTCAATTGCG;GCTTGGTACGCAGAGCACCG
  Species: H. sapiens (human)
  Entrez Gene: NF2 (a.k.a. ACN, BANF, SCH, SWNV, merlin-1)
  Promoter: hU6;bU6;EFS
  Cloning method: Gibson Cloning
Terms and licenses: Academic/Nonprofit Terms; Industry Terms: Not Available to Industry
How to cite: sgNF2 was a gift from Christopher Vakoc (Addgene plasmid # 229433 ; http://n2t.net/addgene:229433 ; RRID:Addgene_229433)
